Addgene plasmid #86219: Rab2a cds in pGem-T Easy
Purpose: Can be used for in situ hybridisation or other purposes
Depositing lab: Rob Parton. Depositing organization: University of Queensland, Institute for Molecular Bioscience. Publication: A plasmid library of full-length zebrafish rab proteins for in vivo cell biology. Hall TE, Martel N, Lo HP, Xiong Z, Parton RG. Cell Logist. 2017 Mar 1;7(1):e1301151. doi: 10.1080/21592799.2017.1301151. eCollection 2017. PubMed 28396820.
Backbone
  Vector backbone: pGemT easy
  Vector type: in situ probe/other
Growth in bacteria
  Bacterial resistance: Ampicillin, 100 μg/mL
  Growth temperature: 37°C
  Growth strain: DH5alpha
  Copy number: High Copy
Gene/Insert
  Gene/Insert name: Rab2a
  Species: D. rerio (zebrafish)
  Entrez Gene: rab2a (a.k.a. cb75, fb57e06, rab2, wu:fb57e06)
Terms and licenses: Academic/Nonprofit Terms; Industry Terms: Not Available to Industry
How to cite: Rab2a cds in pGem-T Easy was a gift from Rob Parton (Addgene plasmid # 86219 ; http://n2t.net/addgene:86219 ; RRID:Addgene_86219)
