[The description below was written by a language model from this plasmid's Addgene catalogue record and pLannotate feature annotations shown in this document.]
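Description:
Rab2a cds in pGem-T Easy is a small (about 3.7 kb) bacterial cloning plasmid carrying the coding sequence of zebrafish (Danio rerio) rab2a, a small GTPase of the Rab family; its mammalian counterpart is needed for transport from the endoplasmic reticulum to the Golgi. The backbone is the pGEM-T Easy cloning vector, which is propagated in E. coli at high copy number from a ColE1/pUC-type origin and selected with ampicillin through the bla (β-lactamase) gene and its own promoter. An f1 phage origin is also present, which in principle allows single-stranded DNA production. Remnants of the lac region (CAP site, lac promoter and operator, lacZα fragments) flank the cloning site and normally serve for blue/white screening.

The annotated insert is a roughly 640 bp open reading frame. The annotation tool matched it by homology to dog RAB2A, but the catalogue entry identifies it as the zebrafish gene. It lies between opposing bacteriophage SP6 and T7 promoters. The coding sequence is on the minus strand, as is the T7 promoter, so T7 polymerase would be expected to transcribe sense RNA and SP6 polymerase antisense RNA. This arrangement suits in vitro transcription of labelled riboprobes, and the stated purpose is in situ hybridisation or other uses, such as serving as a template for subcloning. There is no eukaryotic promoter, tag or reporter, so the plasmid is not itself an expression vector for animal cells. A short feature annotated as a hornet peptide fragment next to the SP6 promoter is most likely a spurious match to polylinker sequence. The plasmid belongs to a library of full-length zebrafish rab clones.
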