Features (pLannotate 1.2.2; 14 found; start..end, strand, type, name):
    133..183     -  misc_feature   bom (fragment): basis of mobility region from pBR322
    210..314     +  promoter       AmpR promoter: bla
    315..1175    +  CDS            AmpR: β-lactamase; bla; confers resistance to ampicillin, carbenicillin, and related antibiotics
   1346..1934    +  rep_origin     ori: high-copy-number ColE1/pMB1/pBR322/pUC origin of replication
   2117..2209    +  CDS            lacI (fragment): lac repressor; lacI; The lac repressor binds to the lac operator to inhibit transcription in E. coli. This inhibition can be relieved by adding lactose or isopropyl-β-D-thiogalactopyranoside (IPTG).
   2222..2243    +  protein_bind   CAP binding site: CAP binding activates transcription in the presence of cAMP. E. coli catabolite activator protein
   2258..2288    +  promoter       lac promoter: promoter for the E. coli lac operon
   2296..2312    +  protein_bind   lac operator: The lac repressor binds to the lac operator to inhibit transcription in E. coli. This inhibition can be relieved by adding lactose or isopropyl-β-D-thiogalactopyranoside (IPTG). lac repressor encoded by lacI
   2354..2372    +  promoter       SP6 promoter: promoter for bacteriophage SP6 RNA polymerase
   2384..2446    +  CDS            VESPI_VESMG (fragment): Experimental evidence at protein level: Swiss-Prot protein existence level 1. Shows contractile activity on isolated ileum smooth muscle. From Vespa magnifica (Hornet).
   2456..3091    -  CDS            RAB2A: RAB2A_CANLF - Also known as RAB2. Experimental evidence at protein level: Swiss-Prot protein existence level 1. Required for protein transport from the endoplasmic reticulum to the Golgi complex. From Canis lupus familiaris (Dog) (Canis familiaris).
   3151..3169    -  promoter       T7 promoter: promoter for bacteriophage T7 RNA polymerase
   3172..3329    +  CDS            lacZα (fragment): LacZα fragment of β-galactosidase; lacZ fragment
   3333..105     +  rep_origin     f1 ori (across the origin) (sequence partly withheld): f1 bacteriophage origin of replication; arrow indicates direction of (+) strand synthesis
>Addgene plasmid #86219 | Rab2a cds in pGem-T Easy | depositor full sequence | sequence record 173829 | Rab2a cds in pGem-T Easy sequence 3656 bps
CACTCAACCCTATCTCGGTCTATTCTTTTGATTTATAAGGGATTTTGCCGATTTCGGCCTATTGGTTAAA
AAATGAGCTGATTTAACAAAAATTTAACGCGAATTTTAACAAAATATTAACGCTTACAATTTCCTGATGC
GGTATTTTCTCCTTACGCATCTGTGCGGTATTTCACACCGCATCAGGTGGCACTTTTCGGGGAAATGTGC
GCGGAACCCCTATTTGTTTATTTTTCTAAATACATTCAAATATGTATCCGCTCATGAGACAATAACCCTG
ATAAATGCTTCAATAATATTGAAAAAGGAAGAGTATGAGTATTCAACATTTCCGTGTCGCCCTTATTCCC
TTTTTTGCGGCATTTTGCCTTCCTGTTTTTGCTCACCCAGAAACGCTGGTGAAAGTAAAAGATGCTGAAG
ATCAGTTGGGTGCACGAGTGGGTTACATCGAACTGGATCTCAACAGCGGTAAGATCCTTGAGAGTTTTCG
CCCCGAAGAACGTTTTCCAATGATGAGCACTTTTAAAGTTCTGCTATGTGGCGCGGTATTATCCCGTATT
GACGCCGGGCAAGAGCAACTCGGTCGCCGCATACACTATTCTCAGAATGACTTGGTTGAGTACTCACCAG
TCACAGAAAAGCATCTTACGGATGGCATGACAGTAAGAGAATTATGCAGTGCTGCCATAACCATGAGTGA
TAACACTGCGGCCAACTTACTTCTGACAACGATCGGAGGACCGAAGGAGCTAACCGCTTTTTTGCACAAC
ATGGGGGATCATGTAACTCGCCTTGATCGTTGGGAACCGGAGCTGAATGAAGCCATACCAAACGACGAGC
GTGACACCACGATGCCTGTAGCAATGGCAACAACGTTGCGCAAACTATTAACTGGCGAACTACTTACTCT
AGCTTCCCGGCAACAATTAATAGACTGGATGGAGGCGGATAAAGTTGCAGGACCACTTCTGCGCTCGGCC
CTTCCGGCTGGCTGGTTTATTGCTGATAAATCTGGAGCCGGTGAGCGTGGGTCTCGCGGTATCATTGCAG
CACTGGGGCCAGATGGTAAGCCCTCCCGTATCGTAGTTATCTACACGACGGGGAGTCAGGCAACTATGGA
TGAACGAAATAGACAGATCGCTGAGATAGGTGCCTCACTGATTAAGCATTGGTAACTGTCAGACCAAGTT
TACTCATATATACTTTAGATTGATTTAAAACTTCATTTTTAATTTAAAAGGATCTAGGTGAAGATCCTTT
TTGATAATCTCATGACCAAAATCCCTTAACGTGAGTTTTCGTTCCACTGAGCGTCAGACCCCGTAGAAAA
GATCAAAGGATCTTCTTGAGATCCTTTTTTTCTGCGCGTAATCTGCTGCTTGCAAACAAAAAAACCACCG
CTACCAGCGGTGGTTTGTTTGCCGGATCAAGAGCTACCAACTCTTTTTCCGAAGGTAACTGGCTTCAGCA
GAGCGCAGATACCAAATACTGTTCTTCTAGTGTAGCCGTAGTTAGGCCACCACTTCAAGAACTCTGTAGC
ACCGCCTACATACCTCGCTCTGCTAATCCTGTTACCAGTGGCTGCTGCCAGTGGCGATAAGTCGTGTCTT
ACCGGGTTGGACTCAAGACGATAGTTACCGGATAAGGCGCAGCGGTCGGGCTGAACGGGGGGTTCGTGCA
CACAGCCCAGCTTGGAGCGAACGACCTACACCGAACTGAGATACCTACAGCGTGAGCTATGAGAAAGCGC
CACGCTTCCCGAAGGGAGAAAGGCGGACAGGTATCCGGTAAGCGGCAGGGTCGGAACAGGAGAGCGCACG
AGGGAGCTTCCAGGGGGAAACGCCTGGTATCTTTATAGTCCTGTCGGGTTTCGCCACCTCTGACTTGAGC
GTCGATTTTTGTGATGCTCGTCAGGGGGGCGGAGCCTATGGAAAAACGCCAGCAACGCGGCCTTTTTACG
GTTCCTGGCCTTTTGCTGGCCTTTTGCTCACATGTTCTTTCCTGCGTTATCCCCTGATTCTGTGGATAAC
CGTATTACCGCCTTTGAGTGAGCTGATACCGCTCGCCGCAGCCGAACGACCGAGCGCAGCGAGTCAGTGA
GCGAGGAAGCGGAAGAGCGCCCAATACGCAAACCGCCTCTCCCCGCGCGTTGGCCGATTCATTAATGCAG
CTGGCACGACAGGTTTCCCGACTGGAAAGCGGGCAGTGAGCGCAACGCAATTAATGTGAGTTAGCTCACT
CATTAGGCACCCCAGGCTTTACACTTTATGCTTCCGGCTCGTATGTTGTGTGGAATTGTGAGCGGATAAC
AATTTCACACAGGAAACAGCTATGACCATGATTACGCCAAGCTATTTAGGTGACACTATAGAATACTCAA
GCTATGCATCCAACGCGTTGGGAGCTCTCCCATATGGTCGACCTGCAGGCGGCCGCGAATTCACTAGTGA
TTTCAGCAACAGCCCCCTCCGGCTTGCTGTCCTCCCTGACTGCCGCCCATCGTGGAGTTGGTGGCAGCAT
GCTGGGGTCCAATCTTAATGCCGTTAGCCTCGTTGTTTATATCAAAGACTCCCTCCTGGATCTTTTCATA
AATCTCCTTAGCTGTGTTGATAAATGCCTCTTCTACGTTTGATGCGGTCTTTGCAGAAGTCTCCATGAAG
ATCAAGCCATGTTCTCTGGCAAAGGCCTCTCCTTCCTCTTTCTTCACCTCTCTCCGTGACTCCAAATCAC
TTTTATTTCCGATGAGCATGATGACCATGTTAGAGTTGGAATGTTGACGAGCATCTTCTAACCAGGTTGT
CAAGTGATTAAAAGTGTCTCTTCTTGTGATGTCATAAACTAGCAGAGCTCCAGCTGCACCTCTGTAGTAA
GACCTGGTGATTGAGCGGAAGGACTCCTGTCCAGCCGTATCCCAGATCTGAAGTTTTATCTGTTTGCCAT
CTATAGTGATCATTCGCGCTCCAAATTCAACACCAATAGTGAGATCGTGCACCGGCTGAAAGCGCTTATC
TGTGAACTGTAATAATAGGCACGACTTTCCCACACCCGTGTCTCCGATGATGATGTACTTGAAGAGATAC
GCGTACGCCATAATCGAATTCCCGCGGCCGCCATGGCGGCCGGGAGCATGCGACGTCGGGCCCAATTCGC
CCTATAGTGAGTCGTATTACAATTCACTGGCCGTCGTTTTACAACGTCGTGACTGGGAAAACCCTGGCGT
TACCCAACTTAATCGCCTTGCAGCACATCCCCCTTTCGCCAGCTGGCGTAATAGCGAAGAGGCCCGCACC
GATCGCCCTTCCCAACAGTTGCGCAGCCTGAATGGCGAATGG
[124 nt withheld, positions 3333-3456]
C
[91 nt withheld, positions 3458-3548]
A
[49 nt withheld, positions 3550-3598]
CCTTTGACGTTGGAGTCCACGTTCTTTAATAGTGGACTCTTGTTCCAAACTGGAACAA
